Addgene plasmid #184827: pSN526
Purpose: Expresses human KIF5A(∆exon27) in insect cells
Depositing lab: Kyoko Chiba. Depositing organization: Tohoku University, Frontier Research Institute for Interdisciplinary Sciences. Publication: An ALS-associated KIF5A mutant forms oligomers and aggregates and induces neuronal toxicity. Nakano J, Chiba K, Niwa S. Genes Cells. 2022 Apr 17. doi: 10.1111/gtc.12936. PubMed 35430760.
Backbone
  Vector backbone: pACEBac1
  Backbone manufacturer: GENEVA Biotech
  Backbone size w/o insert (bp): 3641
  Total vector size (bp): 6752
  Vector type: Insect Expression
Growth in bacteria
  Bacterial resistance: Gentamicin, 10 μg/mL
  Growth temperature: 37°C
  Growth strain: DH5alpha
  Copy number: High Copy
Gene/Insert
  Gene/Insert name: KIF5A (∆exon27)
  Species: H. sapiens (human)
  Insert size (bp): 3111
  Mutation: ∆exon27 form of human KIF5A
  GenBank ID: BC146670
  Entrez Gene: KIF5A (a.k.a. ALS25, D12S1889, MY050, NEIMY, NKHC, SPG10)
  Promoter: polyhedrin
  Tag / fusion protein: mScarlet-2xStrepII (C terminal on insert)
  Cloning method: Gibson Cloning
  Sequencing primers: 5′ GGATTATTCATACCGTCCCA; 3′ CAAATGTGGTATGGCTGATT
Terms and licenses: Academic/Nonprofit Terms; Industry Terms: Not Available to Industry
How to cite: pSN526 was a gift from Kyoko Chiba (Addgene plasmid # 184827 ; http://n2t.net/addgene:184827 ; RRID:Addgene_184827)
