[The description below was written by a language model from this plasmid's Addgene catalogue record and pLannotate feature annotations shown in this document.]
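Description:
pSN526 is an insect-cell expression plasmid built on the pACEBac1 backbone, a baculovirus transfer (acceptor) vector of the MultiBac type. It replicates in E. coli from a high-copy ColE1/pUC-type origin and is selected with gentamicin through the GmR (aacC1 acetyltransferase) gene, which is driven by the class 1 integron Pc promoter. The annotated Tn7L and Tn7R ends are the mini-Tn7 elements that allow the segment carrying the expression cassette and gentamicin marker to be transposed into a baculoviral bacmid, from which recombinant virus is produced. A single loxP site next to the cassette is the standard feature of this vector family that allows Cre-mediated fusion with donor plasmids for multi-gene assemblies.

The payload, inserted by Gibson cloning, is human KIF5A in its ∆exon27 form, an ALS-associated variant of this neuronal kinesin-1 heavy chain, a microtubule-dependent motor involved in axonal transport. Transcription is driven by the very late baculoviral polyhedrin promoter and terminated by the SV40 polyadenylation signal. The short "large T antigen" and "SET1" fragments in the feature table are most likely incidental annotation matches in the terminator and backbone regions rather than functional coding parts. The KIF5A open reading frame is fused at its C terminus to the red fluorescent protein mScarlet followed by a 2xStrepII tag. The tag is listed in the catalogue record but is not separately annotated in the feature table.

This arrangement yields a fluorescent, affinity-purifiable motor protein from baculovirus-infected insect cells. Such a protein suits biochemical and imaging studies of the mutant's behaviour, and the associated work concerns its oligomerisation and aggregation.
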