Features (pLannotate 1.2.2; 12 found; start..end, strand, type, name):
    395..423     -  promoter       Pc promoter: intI1 (promoter lies within the coding sequence); class 1 integron promoter
    494..527     +  protein_bind   loxP: Cre-mediated recombination occurs in the 8-bp core sequence (GCATACAT). Cre recombinase
    604..695     +  promoter       polyhedrin promoter: polh from Autographa californica; promoter for the baculovirus polyhedrin gene
    733..3726    +  CDS            KIF5A: KIF5A_HUMAN - Also known as NKHC1. Experimental evidence at protein level: Swiss-Prot protein existence level 1. Microtubule-dependent motor required for slow axonal transport of neurofilament proteins (NFH, NFM and NFL). Can induce formation of neurite-like membrane protrusions in non-neuronal cells in a ZFYVE27-dependent manner. The ZFYVE27-KIF5A complex contributes to the vesicular transport of VAPA, VAPB, SURF4, RAB11A, RAB11B and RTN3 proteins in neurons. Required for anterograde axonal transportation of MAPK8IP3/JIP3 which is essential for MAPK8IP3/JIP3 function in axon elongation. From
   3856..4551    +  CDS            mScarlet: mScarlet is a basic (constitutively fluorescent) red fluorescent protein published in 2016, derived from synthetic construct. It has moderate acid sensitivity.
   4696..4779    +  CDS            large T antigen (fragment): large T antigen from SV40 (simian virus 40)
   4802..4936    +  polyA_signal   SV40 poly(A) signal: SV40 polyadenylation signal
   4965..5014    +  CDS            SET1 (fragment): solubility-enhancement tag derived from T7 phage gene 10B
   5057..5222    -  mobile_element Tn7L: mini-Tn7 element (left end of the Tn7 transposon) Tn7
   5412..6000    +  rep_origin     ori: high-copy-number ColE1/pMB1/pBR322/pUC origin of replication
   6135..6358    -  mobile_element Tn7R: mini-Tn7 element (right end of the Tn7 transposon) Tn7
   6425..206     -  CDS            GmR (across the origin): gentamycin acetyltransferase; aacC1; confers resistance to gentamycin
>Addgene plasmid #184827 | pSN526 | addgene full sequence | sequence record 362699 | Addgene NGS Result
TTCCCGAGGTAATCGGAGTCCGGCTGATGTTGGGAGTAGGTGGCTACGTCTCCGAACTCACGACCGAAAA
GATCAAGAGCAGCCCGCATGGATTTGACTTGGTCAGGGCCGAGCCTACATGTGCGAATGATGCCCATACT
TGAGCCACCTAACTTTGTTTTAGGGCGACTGCCCTGCTGCGTAACATCGTTGCTGCTGCGTAACATCGTT
GCTGCTCCATAACATCAAACATCGACCCACGGCGTAACGCGCTTGCTGCTTGGATGCCCGAGGCATAGAC
TGTACAAAAAAACAGTCATAACAAGCCATGAAAACCGCCACTGCGCCGTTACCACCGCTGCGTTCGGTCA
AGGTTCTGGACCAGTTGCGTGAGCGCATACGCTACTTGCATTACAGTTTACGAACCGAACAGGCTTATGT
CAACTGGGTTCGTGCCTTCATCCGTTTCCACGGTGTGCGTCACCCGGCAACCTTGGGCAGCAGCGAAGTC
GCCATAACTTCGTATAGCATACATTATACGAAGTTATCTGTAACTATAACGGTCCTAAGGTAGCGAGTTT
AAACACTAGTATCGATTCGCGACCTACTCCGGAATATTAATAGATCATGGAGATAATTAAAATGATAACC
ATCTCGCAAATAAATAAGTATTTTACTGTTTTCGTAACAGTTTTGTAATAAAAAAACCTATAAATATTCC
GGATTATTCATACCGTCCCACCATCGGGCGCGATGGCGGAGACCAACAACGAATGTAGCATCAAGGTGCT
CTGCCGATTCCGGCCCCTGAACCAGGCTGAGATTCTGCGGGGAGACAAGTTCATCCCCATTTTCCAAGGG
GACGACAGCGTCGTTATTGGGGGGAAGCCATATGTTTTTGACCGTGTATTCCCCCCAAACACGACTCAAG
AGCAAGTTTATCATGCATGTGCCATGCAGATTGTCAAAGATGTCCTTGCTGGCTACAATGGCACCATTTT
TGCTTATGGACAGACATCCTCAGGGAAAACACATACCATGGAGGGAAAGCTGCACGACCCTCAGCTGATG
GGAATCATTCCTCGAATTGCCCGAGACATCTTCAACCACATCTACTCCATGGATGAGAACCTTGAGTTCC
ACATCAAGGTTTCTTACTTTGAAATTTACCTGGACAAAATTCGTGACCTTCTGGATGTGACCAAGACAAA
TCTGTCCGTGCACGAGGACAAGAACCGGGTGCCATTTGTCAAGGGTTGTACTGAACGCTTTGTGTCCAGC
CCGGAGGAGATTCTGGATGTGATTGATGAAGGGAAATCAAATCGTCATGTGGCTGTCACCAACATGAATG
AACACAGCTCTCGGAGCCACAGCATCTTCCTCATCAACATCAAGCAGGAGAACATGGAAACGGAGCAGAA
GCTCAGTGGGAAGCTGTATCTGGTGGACCTGGCAGGGAGTGAGAAGGTCAGCAAGACTGGAGCAGAGGGA
GCCGTGCTGGACGAGGCAAAGAATATCAACAAGTCACTGTCAGCTCTGGGCAATGTGATCTCCGCACTGG
CTGAGGGCACTAAAAGCTATGTTCCATATCGTGACAGCAAAATGACAAGGATTCTCCAGGACTCTCTCGG
GGGAAACTGCCGGACGACTATGTTCATCTGTTGCTCACCATCCAGTTATAATGATGCAGAGACCAAGTCC
ACCCTGATGTTTGGGCAGCGGGCAAAGACCATTAAGAACACTGCCTCAGTAAATTTGGAGTTGACTGCTG
AGCAGTGGAAGAAGAAATATGAGAAGGAGAAGGAGAAGACAAAGGCCCAGAAGGAGACGATTGCGAAGCT
GGAGGCTGAGCTGAGCCGGTGGCGCAATGGAGAGAATGTGCCTGAGACAGAGCGCCTGGCTGGGGAGGAG
GCAGCCCTGGGAGCCGAGCTCTGTGAGGAGACCCCTGTGAATGACAACTCATCCATCGTGGTGCGCATCG
CGCCCGAGGAGCGGCAGAAATACGAGGAGGAGATCCGCCGTCTCTATAAGCAGCTTGACGACAAGGATGA
TGAAATCAACCAACAAAGCCAACTCATAGAGAAGCTCAAGCAGCAAATGCTGGACCAGGAAGAGCTGCTG
GTGTCCACCCGAGGAGACAACGAGAAGGTCCAGCGGGAGCTGAGCCACCTGCAATCAGAGAACGATGCCG
CTAAGGATGAGGTGAAGGAAGTGCTGCAGGCCCTGGAGGAGCTGGCTGTGAACTATGACCAGAAGTCCCA
GGAGGTGGAGGAGAAGAGCCAGCAGAACCAGCTTCTGGTGGATGAGCTGTCTCAGAAGGTGGCCACCATG
CTGTCCCTGGAGTCTGAGTTGCAGCGGCTACAGGAGGTCAGTGGACACCAGCGAAAACGAATTGCTGAGG
TGCTGAACGGGCTGATGAAGGATCTGAGCGAGTTCAGTGTCATTGTGGGCAACGGGGAGATTAAGCTGCC
AGTGGAGATCAGTGGGGCCATCGAGGAGGAGTTCACTGTGGCCCGACTCTACATCAGCAAAATCAAATCA
GAAGTCAAGTCTGTGGTCAAGCGGTGCCGGCAGCTGGAGAACCTCCAGGTGGAGTGTCACCGCAAGATGG
AAGTGACCGGGCGGGAGCTCTCATCCTGCCAGCTCCTCATCTCTCAGCATGAGGCCAAGATCCGCTCGCT
TACGGAATACATGCAGAGCGTGGAGCTAAAGAAGCGGCACCTGGAAGAGTCCTATGACTCCTTGAGCGAT
GAGCTGGCCAAGCTCCAGGCCCAGGAAACTGTGCATGAAGTGGCCCTGAAGGACAAGGAGCCTGACACTC
AGGATGCAGATGAAGTGAAGAAGGCTCTGGAGCTGCAGATGGAGAGTCACCGGGAGGCCCATCACCGGCA
GCTGGCCCGGCTCCGGGACGAGATCAACGAGAAGCAGAAGACCATTGATGAGCTCAAAGACCTAAATCAG
AAGCTCCAGTTAGAGCTAGAGAAGCTTCAGGCTGACTACGAGAAGCTGAAGAGCGAAGAACACGAGAAGA
GCACCAAGCTGCAGGAGCTGACATTTCTGTACGAGCGACATGAGCAGTCCAAGCAGGACCTCAAGGGTCT
GGAGGAGACAGTTGCCCGGGAACTCCAGACCCTCCACAACCTTCGCAAGCTGTTCGTTCAAGACGTCACG
ACTCGAGTCAAGAAAAGTGCAGAAATGGAGCCCGAAGACAGTGGGGGGATTCACTCCCAAAAGCAGAAGA
TTTCCTTTCTTGAGAACAACCTGGAACAGCTTACAAAGGTTCACAAACAGCTGGTACGTGACAATGCAGA
TCTGCGTTGTGAGCTTCCTAAATTGGAAAAACGACTTAGGGCTACGGCTGAGAGAGTTAAGGCCCTGGAG
GGTGCACTGAAGGAGGCCAAGGAGGGCGCCATGAAGGACAAGCGCCGGTACCAGCAGGAGGTGGACCGCA
TCAAGGAGGCCGTTCGCTACAAGAGCTCGGGCAAACGGGGCCATTCTGCCCAGATTGCCAAACCCGTCCG
GCCTGGCCACTACCCAGCATCCTCACCCACCAACCCCTATGGCACCCGGAGCCCTGAGTGCATCAGTTAC
ACCAACAGCCTCTTCCAGAACTACCAGAATCTCTACCTGCAGGCCACACCCAGCTCCACCTCAGATATGT
ACTTTGCAAACTCCTGTACCAGCAGTGGAGCCACATCTTCTGGCGGCCCCTTGGCTTCCTACCAGAAGGC
CAACATGGACAATGGAGTGACCTGCCGTGTGGCTATGAGGCTGAGGACCAGGCCAAGCTTTTCCCTCTCC
ACCAAGAGACAGCAGCCAGCTAATCTCCCACACCCACGGCTGCATACCTGCACTTTCAGTTTCGGGCTTT
CGAATATGGTCAGCAAAGGTGAAGCGGTAATAAAGGAGTTCATGCGCTTCAAGGTGCACATGGAAGGTAG
CATGAATGGACATGAGTTTGAGATTGAGGGAGAAGGTGAGGGCAGACCATACGAAGGAACACAGACGGCT
AAGCTCAAAGTGACCAAGGGAGGCCCGTTGCCTTTCTCTTGGGACATTCTTAGTCCCCAATTCATGTATG
GAAGTAGAGCCTTCACGAAACATCCGGCGGATATACCCGATTATTACAAGCAGTCCTTTCCCGAGGGATT
CAAATGGGAGCGTGTAATGAATTTTGAGGATGGAGGCGCAGTAACAGTTACCCAAGACACTTCACTGGAG
GATGGTACACTTATTTACAAAGTCAAACTTCGCGGCACTAATTTTCCGCCTGACGGTCCCGTTATGCAGA
AAAAAACAATGGGATGGGAAGCCTCGACTGAACGTCTGTACCCTGAGGACGGCGTCCTGAAAGGTGACAT
TAAAATGGCTCTGCGCCTCAAAGACGGTGGACGTTACCTTGCTGACTTTAAAACTACTTACAAAGCAAAA
AAACCGGTACAAATGCCCGGCGCGTACAACGTGGATCGCAAGTTGGACATTACTTCTCATAACGAGGATT
ACACCGTCGTTGAGCAGTATGAGAGGAGCGAAGGCCGCCATAGCACTGGAGGAATGGATGAATTGTATAA
ACTCGAGGGCAGTGGCAGTTGGTCGCATCCTCAATTCGAGAAGGGCGGCGGCAGTGGCGGCGGCAGTGGC
GGCAGTGCCTGGAGTCATCCACAATTTGAGAAGTAAAGCCTGCAGTCTCGACAAGCTTGTCGAGAAGTAC
TAGAGGATCATAATCAGCCATACCACATTTGTAGAGGTTTTACTTGCTTTAAAAAACCTCCCACACCTCC
CCCTGAACCTGAAACATAAAATGAATGCAATTGTTGTTGTTAACTTGTTTATTGCAGCTTATAATGGTTA
CAAATAAAGCAATAGCATCACAAATTTCACAAATAAAGCATTTTTTTCACTGCATTCTAGTTGTGGTTTG
TCCAAACTCATCAATGTATCTTATCATGTCTGGATCTGATCACTGCTTGAGCCTAGAAGATCCGGCTGCT
AACAAAGCCCGAAAGGAAGCTGAGTTGGCTGCTGCCACCGCTGAGCAATAACTATCATAACCCCTAGGGT
ATACCCATCTAATTGGAACCAGATAAGTGAAATCTAGTTCCAAACTATTTTGTCATTTTTAATTTTCGTA
TTAGCTTACGACGCTACACCCAGTTCCCATCTATTTTGTCACTCTTCCCTAAATAATCCTTAAAAACTCC
ATTTCCACCCCTCCCAGTTCCCAACTATTTTGTCCGCCCACAACCGGTTGACTTGGGTCAACTGTCAGAC
CAAGTTTACTCATATATACTTTAGATTGATTTAAAACTTCATTTTTAATTTAAAAGGATCTAGGTGAAGA
TCCTTTTTGATAATCTCATGACCAAAATCCCTTAACGTGAGTTTTCGTTCCACTGAGCGTCAGACCCCGT
AGAAAAGATCAAAGGATCTTCTTGAGATCCTTTTTTTCTGCGCGTAATCTGCTGCTTGCAAACAAAAAAA
CCACCGCTACCAGCGGTGGTTTGTTTGCCGGATCAAGAGCTACCAACTCTTTTTCCGAAGGTAACTGGCT
TCAGCAGAGCGCAGATACCAAATACTGTTCTTCTAGTGTAGCCGTAGTTAGGCCACCACTTCAAGAACTC
TGTAGCACCGCCTACATACCTCGCTCTGCTAATCCTGTTACCAGTGGCTGCTGCCAGTGGCGATAAGTCG
TGTCTTACCGGGTTGGACTCAAGACGATAGTTACCGGATAAGGCGCAGCGGTCGGGCTGAACGGGGGGTT
CGTGCACACAGCCCAGCTTGGAGCGAACGACCTACACCGAACTGAGATACCTACAGCGTGAGCTATGAGA
AAGCGCCACGCTTCCCGAAGGGAGAAAGGCGGACAGGTATCCGGTAAGCGGCAGGGTCGGAACAGGAGAG
CGCACGAGGGAGCTTCCAGGGGGAAACGCCTGGTATCTTTATAGTCCTGTCGGGTTTCGCCACCTCTGAC
TTGAGCGTCGATTTTTGTGATGCTCGTCAGGGGGGCGGAGCCTATGGAAAAACGCCAGCAACGCGGCCTT
TTTACGGTTCCTGGCCTTTTGCTGGCCTTTTGCTCACATGTTCTTTCCTGCGTTATCCCCTGATTGACTT
GGGTCGCTCTTCCTGTGGATGCGCAGATGCCCTGCGTAAGCGGGTGTGGGCGGACAATAAAGTCTTAAAC
TGAACAAAATAGATCTAAACTATGACAATAAAGTCTTAAACTAGACAGAATAGTTGTAAACTGAAATCAG
TCCAGTTATGCTGTGAAAAAGCATACTGGACTTTTGTTATGGCTAAAGCAAACTCTTCATTTTCTGAAGT
GCAAATTGCCCGTCGTATTAAAGAGGGGCGTGGCCAAGGGCATGTAAAGACTATATTCGCGGCGTTGTGA
CAATTTACCGAACAACTCCGCGGCCGGGAAGCCGATCTCGGCTTGAACGAATTGTTAGGTGGCGGTACTT
GGGTCGATATCAAAGTGCATCACTTCTTCCCGTATGCCCAACTTTGTATAGAGAGCCACTGCGGGATCGT
CACCGTAATCTGCTTGCACGTAGATCACATAAGCACCAAGCGCGTTGGCCTCATGCTTGAGGAGATTGAT
GAGCGCGGTGGCAATGCCCTGCCTCCGGTGCTCGCCGGAGACTGCGAGATCATAGATATAGATCTCACTA
CGCGGCTGCTCAAACTTGGGCAGAACGTAAGCCGCGAGAGCGCCAACAACCGCTTCTTGGTCGAAGGCAG
CAAGCGCGATGAATGTCTTACTACGGAGCAAG
